>Addgene plasmid #16656 | DICER KO vector | addgene partial sequence | sequence record 23054 | Neo-F 5'-CGTTGGCTACCCGTGATATT-3'
NNGAGGCGGCGAGGGCTGNCGCTTCCTCGTGCTTTACGGTATCGCCGCTCCCGATTCGCAGCGCATCGCC
TTCTATCGCCTTCTTGACGAGTTCTTCTGAGCGGGACTCTGGGGTTCGAAATGACCGACCAAGCGACGCC
CAACCTGCCATCACGATGGCCGCAATAAAATATCTTTATTTTCATTACATCTGTGTGTTGGTTTTTTGTG
TGAATCGATAGCGATAAGGATCCGCAAGGGCGAATTATCAAGCTTAGGATCCGGAACCCTTAATATAACT
TCGTATAATGTATGCTATACGAAGTTATTAGGTCCCTCGAAGAGGTTCACTAGTTCTAGAGTGTTTGATG
AGTGTCATCTTGCAATCCTAGACCACCCCTATCGAGAAATTATGAAGGTAAGTTTTAGACCTAAGTCTTA
GTAATTCTTGGTAAACTATTGAGTAAATGCAGATTTTTGTTTTTAGATTTCAAAAGCAATAATATTAGTT
ATCAATATTGGGAGTTTGGCTGCAGTGTATGAATGAATGAATATTAAATTAATGTTCATTTAAATCTATA
ATAAACTTTTAAACATCATAATAAATTCTATATAATTTTCATAGTGTATCTAATTGAGCCTTTTTGAAAA
ACNGATCTTTTAANCCAAACTACAGTAATTCTATGAGTAATTTTATGTGGTCCTTGGTNAAGGGCAATTT
CCACCAACAATCCTCTTTNTACTATTTGTAGGAATTGGGTTTGGTATGTTTTAATATGGCGATGTCTCTC
TTGTTATAGCCTTGCAAATGAAGTCNTTACTGTCAGTATCTTTATTATGTNAGCTCTGTGAAATTGTCAN
