[The description below was written by a language model from this plasmid's Addgene catalogue record.]
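Description:
DICER KO vector, referred to by its depositors as pAAV-Neo-Dicer, is an adeno-associated viral gene-targeting construct built to disrupt the human DICER1 locus by homologous recombination. It is listed on a pBluescript backbone of about 3 kb, a high-copy phagemid-type cloning vector, and is maintained in E. coli under ampicillin selection. For mammalian cells it carries a neomycin resistance marker, so that cells that have integrated the cassette can be selected with G418.

The payload is not an expressed Dicer cDNA but a knock-out cassette. Homology arms were amplified by PCR from a human bacterial artificial chromosome clone covering DICER1, and they direct a targeted insertion into exon 5, which encodes part of the helicase domain of the protein. In AAV-based targeting designs of this kind, the arms flank the selectable marker. The whole unit is packaged into recombinant AAV particles, whose single-stranded genomes promote homologous recombination in human somatic cells. Insertion of the marker interrupts the exon and so disrupts normal gene function.

The record does not include a feature table. It also does not state the promoter driving the neomycin gene, the lengths of the arms, the total plasmid size, the presence of recombinase sites for marker removal, or the arrangement of the viral terminal repeats; the depositor refers to a separate map and the article for these details. The associated publication concerns the microRNA content of colorectal cells, which fits a use in generating Dicer-disrupted human cell lines for studying microRNA processing.
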