Addgene plasmid #16656: DICER KO vector
Depositing lab: Bert Vogelstein. Depositing organization: Johns Hopkins University and School of Medicine. Publication: The colorectal microRNAome. Cummins JM, He Y, Leary RJ, Pagliarini R, Diaz LA, Sjoblom T, Barad O, Bentwich Z, Szafranska AE, Labourier E, Raymond CK, Roberts BS, Juhl H, Kinzler KW, Vogelstein B, Velculescu VE. Proc Natl Acad Sci U S A. 2006 Mar 7. 103(10):3687-92. 10.1073/pnas.0511155103 PubMed 16505370.
Backbone
  Vector backbone: pBluescript
  Backbone manufacturer: Stratagene
  Backbone size w/o insert (bp): 3000
  Vector type: Mammalian Expression ; adeno-associated viral
  Selectable markers: Neomycin (select with G418)
Growth in bacteria
  Bacterial resistance: Ampicillin, 100 μg/mL
  Growth temperature: 37°C
  Growth strain: DH5alpha
  Copy number: High Copy
Gene/Insert
  Gene/Insert name: Dicer knock-out (alt name: Dicer)
  Species: H. sapiens (human)
  Entrez Gene: DICER1 (a.k.a. DCR1, Dicer, Dicer1e, GLOW, HERNA, K12H4.8-LIKE, MNG1, RMSE2, aviD)
  Cloning method: Restriction Enzyme
  Sequencing primers: 5′ T7
Terms and licenses: Academic/Nonprofit Terms; Industry Terms: Not Available to Industry
Depositor comments: The targeting construct pAAV-Neo-Dicer was made by PCR, by using bacterial artificial chromosome clone CITB 2240H23 (Invitrogen) as the template for the homology arms. A targeted insertion was made in exon 5, which is part of the helicase domain. See Author's Map and article for more information.
How to cite: DICER KO vector was a gift from Bert Vogelstein (Addgene plasmid # 16656 ; http://n2t.net/addgene:16656 ; RRID:Addgene_16656)
